>Addgene plasmid #198351 | pTET2-lucCP-3MS2 | addgene full sequence | sequence record 390645 | Addgene NGS Result
GACGGATCGGGAGATCTCCCGATCCCCTATGGTGCACTCTCAGTACAATCTGCTCTGATGCCGCATAGTT
AAGCCAGTATCTGCTCCCTGCTTGTGTGTTGGAGGTCGCTGAGTAGTGCGCGAGCAAAATTTAAGCTACA
ACAAGGCAAGGCTTGACCGACAATTGCATGAAGAATCTGCTTAGGGTTAGGCGTTTTGCGCTGCTTCGCG
ATGTACGGGCCAGATATACGCGTGCGCAATTAACCCTCACTAAAGGGAACAAAAGCTGGGTACCGGGCCC
CCCCTCGAGTTTACCACTCCCTATCAGTGATAGAGAAAAGTGAAAGTCGAGTTTACCACTCCCTATCAGT
GATAGAGAAAAGTGAAAGTCGAGTTTACCACTCCCTATCAGTGATAGAGAAAAGTGAAAGTCGAGTTTAC
CACTCCCTATCAGTGATAGAGAAAAGTGAAAGTCGAGTTTACCACTCCCTATCAGTGATAGAGAAAAGTG
AAAGTCGAGTTTACCACTCCCTATCAGTGATAGAGAAAAGTGAAAGTCGAGTTTACCACTCCCTATCAGT
GATAGAGAAAAGTGAAAGTCGAGCTCGGTACCCGGGTCGAGGTAGGCGTGTACGGTGGGAGGCCTATATA
AGCAGAGCTCGTTTAGTGAACCGTCAGATCGCCTGGAGACGCCATCCACGCTGAAGCTTAGCCACCATGG
CCGATGCTAAGAACATTAAGAAGGGCCCTGCTCCCTTCTACCCTCTGGAGGATGGCACCGCTGGCGAGCA
GCTGCACAAGGCCATGAAGAGGTATGCCCTGGTGCCTGGCACCATTGCCTTCACCGATGCCCACATTGAG
GTGGACATCACCTATGCCGAGTACTTCGAGATGTCTGTGCGCCTGGCCGAGGCCATGAAGAGGTACGGCC
TGAACACCAACCACCGCATCGTGGTGTGCTCTGAGAACTCTCTGCAGTTCTTCATGCCAGTGCTGGGCGC
CCTGTTCATCGGAGTGGCCGTGGCCCCTGCTAACGACATTTACAACGAGCGCGAGCTGCTGAACAGCATG
GGCATTTCTCAGCCTACCGTGGTGTTCGTGTCTAAGAAGGGCCTGCAGAAGATCCTGAACGTGCAGAAGA
AGCTGCCTATCATCCAGAAGATCATCATCATGGACTCTAAGACCGACTACCAGGGCTTCCAGAGCATGTA
CACATTCGTGACATCTCATCTGCCTCCTGGCTTCAACGAGTACGACTTCGTGCCAGAGTCTTTCGACAGG
GACAAAACCATTGCCCTGATCATGAACAGCTCTGGGTCTACCGGCCTGCCTAAGGGCGTGGCCCTGCCTC
ATCGCACCGCCTGTGTGCGCTTCTCTCACGCCCGCGACCCTATTTTCGGCAACCAGATCATCCCCGACAC
CGCTATTCTGAGCGTGGTGCCATTCCACCACGGCTTCGGCATGTTCACCACCCTGGGCTACCTGATTTGC
GGCTTTCGGGTGGTGCTGATGTACCGCTTCGAGGAGGAGCTGTTCCTGCGCAGCCTGCAAGACTACAAAA
TTCAGTCTGCCCTGCTGGTGCCAACCCTGTTCAGCTTCTTCGCTAAGAGCACCCTGATCGACAAGTACGA
CCTGTCTAACCTGCACGAGATTGCCTCTGGCGGCGCCCCACTGTCTAAGGAGGTGGGCGAAGCCGTGGCC
AAGCGCTTTCATCTGCCAGGCATCCGCCAGGGCTACGGCCTGACCGAGACAACCAGCGCCATTCTGATTA
CCCCAGAGGGCGACGACAAGCCTGGCGCCGTGGGCAAGGTGGTGCCATTCTTCGAGGCCAAGGTGGTGGA
CCTGGACACCGGCAAGACCCTGGGAGTGAACCAGCGCGGCGAGCTGTGTGTGCGCGGCCCTATGATTATG
TCCGGCTACGTGAATAACCCTGAGGCCACAAACGCCCTGATCGACAAGGACGGCTGGCTGCACTCTGGCG
ACATTGCCTACTGGGACGAGGACGAGCACTTCTTCATCGTGGACCGCCTGAAGTCTCTGATCAAGTACAA
GGGCTACCAGGTGGCCCCAGCCGAGCTGGAGTCTATCCTGCTGCAGCACCCTAACATTTTCGACGCCGGA
GTGGCCGGCCTGCCCGACGACGATGCCGGCGAGCTGCCTGCCGCCGTCGTCGTGCTGGAACACGGCAAGA
CCATGACCGAGAAGGAGATCGTGGACTATGTGGCCAGCCAGGTGACAACCGCCAAGAAGCTGCGCGGCGG
AGTGGTGTTCGTGGACGAGGTGCCCAAGGGCCTGACCGGCAAGCTGGACGCCCGCAAGATCCGCGAGATC
CTGATCAAGGCTAAGAAAGGCGGCAAGATCGCCGTGAATTCTGCTTGCAAGAACTGGTTCAGTAGCTTAA
GCCACTTTGTGATCCACCTTAACAGCCACGGCTTCCCTCCCGAGGTGGAGGAGCAGGCCGCCGGCACCCT
GCCCATGAGCTGCGCCCAGGAGAGCGGCATGGATAGACACCCTGCTGCTTGCGCCAGCGCCAGGATCAAC
GTCTAATAGTGAGAATTCACCCCACCAGTGCAGGCTGCCTATCAGAAAGTGGTGGCTGGTGTGGCTAATG
CCCTGGCCCACAAGTATCACTAAGCGGCCGCTCGCTTTCTTGCTGTCCAATTTCTATTAAAGGTTCCTTT
GTTCCCTAAGTCCAACTACCAAACTGGGTCTAGCTCTAGCTGTAGAAAACATGAGGATCACCCATGTCTG
CTGGACGACTGTAGAAAACATGAGGATCACCCATGTCTGCTGTCTAGCTGTAGAAAACATGAGGATCACC
CATGTCTGCTGGACGACTGTAGAAAACATGAGGATCACCCATGTCTGCTGTCTAGCTGTAGAAAACATGA
GGATCACCCATGTCTGCTGGACGACTGTAGAAAACATGAGGATCACCCATGTCTGCTGTCTAGAGGGCCC
TATTCTATAGTGTCACCTAAATGCTAGAGCTCGCTGATCAGCCTCGACTGTGCCTTCTAGTTGCCAGCCA
TCTGTTGTTTGCCCCTCCCCCGTGCCTTCCTTGACCCTGGAAGGTGCCACTCCCACTGTCCTTTCCTAAT
AAAATGAGGAAATTGCATCGCATTGTCTGAGTAGGTGTCATTCTATTCTGGGGGGTGGGGTGGGGCAGGA
CAGCAAGGGGGAGGATTGGGAAGACAATAGCAGGCATGCTGGGGATGCGGTGGGCTCTATGGCTTCTGAG
GCGGAAAGAACCAGCTGGGGCTCTAGGGGGTATCCCC
[124 nt withheld, positions 3258-3381]
C
[91 nt withheld, positions 3383-3473]
A
[49 nt withheld, positions 3475-3523]
CCTTTGACGTTGGAGTCCACGTTCTTT
[37 nt withheld, positions 3551-3587]
ACCCTATCTCGGTCTATTCTTTTGATTTATAAGGGATTTTGCCGATTTCGGCCTATTGGTTAAAAAATGA
GCTGATTTAACAAAAATTTAACGCGAATTAATTCTGTGGAATGTGTGTCAGTTAGGGTGTGGAAAGTCCC
CAGGCTCCCCAGCAGGCAGAAGTATGCAAAGCATGCATCTCAATTAGTCAGCAACCAGGTGTGGAAAGTC
CCCAGGCTCCCCAGCAGGCAGAAGTATGCAAAGCATGCATCTCAATTAGTCAGCAACCATAGTCCCGCCC
CTAACTCCGCCCATCCCGCCCCTAACTCCGCCCAGTTCCGCCCATTCTCCGCCCCATGGCTGACTAATTT
TTTTTATTTATGCAGAGGCCGAGGCCGCCTCTGCCTCTGAGCTATTCCAGAAGTAGTGAGGAGGCTTTTT
TGGAGGCCTAGGCTTTTGCAAAAAGCTCCCGGGAGCTTGTATATCCATTTTCGGATCTGATCAAGAGACA
GGATGAGGATCGTTTCGCATGATTGAACAAGATGGATTGCACGCAGGTTCTCCGGCCGCTTGGGTGGAGA
GGCTATTCGGCTATGACTGGGCACAACAGACAATCGGCTGCTCTGATGCCGCCGTGTTCCGGCTGTCAGC
GCAGGGGCGCCCGGTTCTTTTTGTCAAGACCGACCTGTCCGGTGCCCTGAATGAACTGCAGGACGAGGCA
GCGCGGCTATCGTGGCTGGCCACGACGGGCGTTCCTTGCGCAGCTGTGCTCGACGTTGTCACTGAAGCGG
GAAGGGACTGGCTGCTATTGGGCGAAGTGCCGGGGCAGGATCTCCTGTCATCTCACCTTGCTCCTGCCGA
GAAAGTATCCATCATGGCTGATGCAATGCGGCGGCTGCATACGCTTGATCCGGCTACCTGCCCATTCGAC
CACCAAGCGAAACATCGCATCGAGCGAGCACGTACTCGGATGGAAGCCGGTCTTGTCGATCAGGATGATC
TGGACGAAGAGCATCAGGGGCTCGCGCCAGCCGAACTGTTCGCCAGGCTCAAGGCGCGCATGCCCGACGG
CGAGGATCTCGTCGTGACCCATGGCGATGCCTGCTTGCCGAATATCATGGTGGAAAATGGCCGCTTTTCT
GGATTCATCGACTGTGGCCGGCTGGGTGTGGCGGACCGCTATCAGGACATAGCGTTGGCTACCCGTGATA
TTGCTGAAGAGCTTGGCGGCGAATGGGCTGACCGCTTCCTCGTGCTTTACGGTATCGCCGCTCCCGATTC
GCAGCGCATCGCCTTCTATCGCCTTCTTGACGAGTTCTTCTGAGCGGGACTCTGGGGTTCGAAATGACCG
ACCAAGCGACGCCCAACCTGCCATCACGAGATTTCGATTCCACCGCCGCCTTCTATGAAAGGTTGGGCTT
CGGAATCGTTTTCCGGGACGCCGGCTGGATGATCCTCCAGCGCGGGGATCTCATGCTGGAGTTCTTCGCC
CACCCCAACTTGTTTATTGCAGCTTATAATGGTTACAAATAAAGCAATAGCATCACAAATTTCACAAATA
AAGCATTTTTTTCACTGCATTCTAGTTGTGGTTTGTCCAAACTCATCAATGTATCTTATCATGTCTGTAT
ACCGTCGACCTCTAGCTAGAGCTTGGCGTAATCATGGTCATAGCTGTTTCCTGTGTGAAATTGTTATCCG
CTCACAATTCCACACAACATACGAGCCGGAAGCATAAAGTGTAAAGCCTGGGGTGCCTAATGAGTGAGCT
AACTCACATTAATTGCGTTGCGCTCACTGCCCGCTTTCCAGTCGGGAAACCTGTCGTGCCAGCTGCATTA
ATGAATCGGCCAACGCGCGGGGAGAGGCGGTTTGCGTATTGGGCGCTCTTCCGCTTCCTCGCTCACTGAC
TCGCTGCGCTCGGTCGTTCGGCTGCGGCGAGCGGTATCAGCTCACTCAAAGGCGGTAATACGGTTATCCA
CAGAATCAGGGGATAACGCAGGAAAGAACATGTGAGCAAAAGGCCAGCAAAAGGCCAGGAACCGTAAAAA
GGCCGCGTTGCTGGCGTTTTTCCATAGGCTCCGCCCCCCTGACGAGCATCACAAAAATCGACGCTCAAGT
CAGAGGTGGCGAAACCCGACAGGACTATAAAGATACCAGGCGTTTCCCCCTGGAAGCTCCCTCGTGCGCT
CTCCTGTTCCGACCCTGCCGCTTACCGGATACCTGTCCGCCTTTCTCCCTTCGGGAAGCGTGGCGCTTTC
TCATAGCTCACGCTGTAGGTATCTCAGTTCGGTGTAGGTCGTTCGCTCCAAGCTGGGCTGTGTGCACGAA
CCCCCCGTTCAGCCCGACCGCTGCGCCTTATCCGGTAACTATCGTCTTGAGTCCAACCCGGTAAGACACG
ACTTATCGCCACTGGCAGCAGCCACTGGTAACAGGATTAGCAGAGCGAGGTATGTAGGCGGTGCTACAGA
GTTCTTGAAGTGGTGGCCTAACTACGGCTACACTAGAAGAACAGTATTTGGTATCTGCGCTCTGCTGAAG
CCAGTTACCTTCGGAAAAAGAGTTGGTAGCTCTTGATCCGGCAAACAAACCACCGCTGGTAGCGGTGGTT
TTTTTGTTTGCAAGCAGCAGATTACGCGCAGAAAAAAAGGATCTCAAGAAGATCCTTTGATCTTTTCTAC
GGGGTCTGACGCTCAGTGGAACGAAAACTCACGTTAAGGGATTTTGGTCATGAGATTATCAAAAAGGATC
TTCACCTAGATCCTTTTAAATTAAAAATGAAGTTTTAAATCAATCTAAAGTATATATGAGTAAACTTGGT
CTGACAGTTACCAATGCTTAATCAGTGAGGCACCTATCTCAGCGATCTGTCTATTTCGTTCATCCATAGT
TGCCTGACTCCCCGTCGTGTAGATAACTACGATACGGGAGGGCTTACCATCTGGCCCCAGTGCTGCAATG
ATACCGCGAGACCCACGCTCACCGGCTCCAGATTTATCAGCAATAAACCAGCCAGCCGGAAGGGCCGAGC
GCAGAAGTGGTCCTGCAACTTTATCCGCCTCCATCCAGTCTATTAATTGTTGCCGGGAAGCTAGAGTAAG
TAGTTCGCCAGTTAATAGTTTGCGCAACGTTGTTGCCATTGCTACAGGCATCGTGGTGTCACGCTCGTCG
TTTGGTATGGCTTCATTCAGCTCCGGTTCCCAACGATCAAGGCGAGTTACATGATCCCCCATGTTGTGCA
AAAAAGCGGTTAGCTCCTTCGGTCCTCCGATCGTTGTCAGAAGTAAGTTGGCCGCAGTGTTATCACTCAT
GGTTATGGCAGCACTGCATAATTCTCTTACTGTCATGCCATCCGTAAGATGCTTTTCTGTGACTGGTGAG
TACTCAACCAAGTCATTCTGAGAATAGTGTATGCGGCGACCGAGTTGCTCTTGCCCGGCGTCAATACGGG
ATAATACCGCGCCACATAGCAGAACTTTAAAAGTGCTCATCATTGGAAAACGTTCTTCGGGGCGAAAACT
CTCAAGGATCTTACCGCTGTTGAGATCCAGTTCGATGTAACCCACTCGTGCACCCAACTGATCTTCAGCA
TCTTTTACTTTCACCAGCGTTTCTGGGTGAGCAAAAACAGGAAGGCAAAATGCCGCAAAAAAGGGAATAA
GGGCGACACGGAAATGTTGAATACTCATACTCTTCCTTTTTCAATATTATTGAAGCATTTATCAGGGTTA
TTGTCTCATGAGCGGATACATATTTGAATGTATTTAGAAAAATAAACAAATAGGGGTTCCGCGCACATTT
CCCCGAAAAGTGCCACCTGACGTC
Features (pLannotate 1.2.2; 32 found; start..end, strand, type, name):
     28..80      -  misc_feature   bom (fragment): basis of mobility region from pBR322
    238..256     +  promoter       T3 promoter: promoter for bacteriophage T3 RNA polymerase
    269..289     -  misc_feature   MCS (fragment): pBluescript multiple cloning site
    298..568     +  protein_bind   tetracycline response element: contains seven copies of the tetracycline operator tetO tetracycline repressor TetR
    579..596     +  misc_feature   MCS (fragment): pUC18/19 multiple cloning site
    601..639     +  promoter       minimal CMV promoter: human cytomegalovirus (CMV) immediate early promoter
    697..2346    +  CDS            luciferase: firefly luciferase; luc+; enhanced luc+ version of the luciferase gene AAS38485.1 42718124.0
   2353..2400    +  CDS            hCL1: non-ORF yeast peptide conferring ubiquitin-dependent degradation human codon-optimized
   2407..2523    +  CDS            hPEST: PEST degradation sequence from mouse ornithine decarboxylase human codon-optimized
   2533..2610    +  CDS            HBB (fragment): HBB_PONPY - Experimental evidence at transcript level: Swiss-Prot protein existence level 2. Involved in oxygen transport from the lung to the various peripheral tissues. From Pongo pygmaeus (Bornean orangutan).
   2620..2688    +  polyA_signal   β-globin poly(A) (fragment): human β-globin polyadenylation signal
   2709..2727    +  misc_RNA       MS2 stem loop: stem loop that binds the bacteriophage MS2 coat protein
   2748..2766    +  misc_RNA       MS2 stem loop: stem loop that binds the bacteriophage MS2 coat protein
   2787..2805    +  misc_RNA       MS2 stem loop: stem loop that binds the bacteriophage MS2 coat protein
   2826..2844    +  misc_RNA       MS2 stem loop: stem loop that binds the bacteriophage MS2 coat protein
   2865..2883    +  misc_RNA       MS2 stem loop: stem loop that binds the bacteriophage MS2 coat protein
   2904..2922    +  misc_RNA       MS2 stem loop: stem loop that binds the bacteriophage MS2 coat protein
   2944..2962    -  promoter       SP6 promoter: promoter for bacteriophage SP6 RNA polymerase
   2988..3212    +  polyA_signal   bGH poly(A) signal: bovine growth hormone polyadenylation signal
   3216..3237    +  promoter       SV40 promoter (fragment): SV40 enhancer and early promoter
   3258..3686    +  rep_origin     f1 ori (sequence partly withheld): f1 bacteriophage origin of replication; arrow indicates direction of (+) strand synthesis
   3700..4029    +  promoter       SV40 promoter: SV40 enhancer and early promoter
   4096..4887    +  CDS            neo: KKA2_KLEPN - Also known as kan, nptII. Experimental evidence at protein level: Swiss-Prot protein existence level 1. Resistance to kanamycin, neomycin, paromomycin, ribostamycin, butirosin and gentamicin B. From Klebsiella pneumoniae.
   4911..5069    +  CDS            ble (fragment): BLE_KLEPN - Experimental evidence at protein level: Swiss-Prot protein existence level 1. Binding protein with a strong affinity to the bleomycin family of antibiotics. Binds to CL990; an antimitotic-antibiotic compound. From Klebsiella pneumoniae.
   5064..5185    +  polyA_signal   SV40 poly(A) signal: SV40 polyadenylation signal
   5258..5274    -  protein_bind   lac operator: The lac repressor binds to the lac operator to inhibit transcription in E. coli. This inhibition can be relieved by adding lactose or isopropyl-β-D-thiogalactopyranoside (IPTG). lac repressor encoded by lacI
   5282..5312    -  promoter       lac promoter: promoter for the E. coli lac operon
   5327..5348    -  protein_bind   CAP binding site: CAP binding activates transcription in the presence of cAMP. E. coli catabolite activator protein
   5361..5453    -  CDS            lacI (fragment): lac repressor; lacI; The lac repressor binds to the lac operator to inhibit transcription in E. coli. This inhibition can be relieved by adding lactose or isopropyl-β-D-thiogalactopyranoside (IPTG).
   5636..6224    -  rep_origin     ori: high-copy-number ColE1/pMB1/pBR322/pUC origin of replication
   6395..7255    -  CDS            AmpR: β-lactamase; bla; confers resistance to ampicillin, carbenicillin, and related antibiotics
   7256..7360    -  promoter       AmpR promoter: bla
