[The description below was written by a language model from this plasmid's Addgene catalogue record and pLannotate feature annotations shown in this document.]
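Description:
pTET2-lucCP-3MS2 is a mammalian expression and luciferase reporter plasmid of about 7.4 kb. The record lists its backbone as unknown. It replicates in E. coli from a high-copy ColE1/pUC-type origin under ampicillin selection (AmpR with its own promoter) and also carries an f1 origin. For selection in mammalian cells, an SV40 enhancer/early promoter drives a neomycin phosphotransferase gene followed by an SV40 poly(A) signal, conferring G418 resistance.

The reporter cassette is controlled by the "pTET2" promoter. The annotation resolves this into a tetracycline response element with seven tetO copies upstream of a minimal CMV promoter, so transcription should depend on a tetracycline-regulated transactivator supplied separately. This promoter drives the enhanced luc+ firefly luciferase, which is followed directly by human codon-optimized hCL1 and hPEST degradation sequences (presumably the "CP" in the name). These shorten the protein's half-life, so the luminescence signal follows changes in mRNA level and translation more closely.

Downstream lie fragments annotated as β-globin coding and poly(A) sequence, an array of MS2 stem loops in the 3'UTR, and a bGH polyadenylation signal. The feature table detects six MS2 stem loops although the name says "3MS2"; the record does not explain this difference. The sequenced length (7,391 nt) also differs slightly from the catalogued size.

The stem loops bind the bacteriophage MS2 coat protein, so candidate proteins fused to it can be recruited to the reporter transcript. According to the record, the plasmid is the firefly component of a reporter system used in tethered function assays that identify factors regulating mRNA stability and translation.
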