Addgene plasmid #198351: pTET2-lucCP-3MS2
Purpose: Part of Firefly reporter system, encodes Firefly luciferase with MS2 stem loops in the 3'UTR
Depositing lab: Eugene Yeo. Depositing organization: University of California, San Diego (UCSD). Publication: Large-scale tethered function assays identify factors that regulate mRNA stability and translation. Luo EC, Nathanson JL, Tan FE, Schwartz JL, Schmok JC, Shankar A, Markmiller S, Yee BA, Sathe S, Pratt GA, Scaletta DB, Ha Y, Hill DE, Aigner S, Yeo GW. Nat Struct Mol Biol. 2020 Oct;27(10):989-1000. doi: 10.1038/s41594-020-0477-6. Epub 2020 Aug 17. PubMed 32807991.
Backbone
  Vector backbone: Unknown
  Backbone manufacturer: Unknown
  Backbone size w/o insert (bp): 5000
  Total vector size (bp): 7367
  Vector type: Mammalian Expression, Luciferase
  Selectable markers: Neomycin (select with G418)
Growth in bacteria
  Bacterial resistance: Ampicillin, 100 μg/mL
  Growth temperature: 37°C
  Growth strain: DH5alpha
  Copy number: High Copy
Gene/Insert
  Gene/Insert name: Firefly Luciferase
  Species: Firefly
  Insert size (bp): 2722
  Promoter: pTET2
  Cloning method: Unknown
  Sequencing primers: 5′ agcagagctcgtttagtgaacc; 3′ TAGAAGGCACAGTCGAGG
Resource information
  A portion of this plasmid was derived from a plasmid made by: Cloned by Jason Nathanson, Yeo Lab co-author on paper
Terms and licenses: Academic/Nonprofit Terms; Industry Terms: Not Available to Industry
How to cite: pTET2-lucCP-3MS2 was a gift from Eugene Yeo (Addgene plasmid # 198351 ; http://n2t.net/addgene:198351 ; RRID:Addgene_198351)
